>Addgene plasmid #48465 | pFUSB4_CGAC | depositor full sequence | sequence record 70165 | Full Sequence
ATGTTTTCCCAGTCACGACGTTGTAAAACGACGGCCAGTCTTAAGCGTCTCATGGCCTGACCCCGGACCA
AGTGGTGGCCTATCGCCAGCCACGATGGCGGCAAGCAAGCGCTCGAAACGGTGCAGCGGCTGTTGCCGGT
GCTGTGCCAGGACCATGGCCTGACCCCGGACCAAGTGGTGGCTATCGCCAGCAACAATGGCGGCAAGCAA
GCGCTCGAAACGGTGCAGCGGCTGTTGCCGGTGCTGTGCCAGGACCATGGCCTGACCCCGGACCAAGTGG
TGGCTATCGCCAGCAACATTGGCGGCAAGCAAGCGCTCGAAACGGTGCAGCGGCTGTTGCCGGTGCTGTG
CCAGGACCATGGCCTGACTCCGGACCAAGTGGTGGCTATCGCCAGCCACGATGGCGGCAAGCAAGCGCTC
GAAACGGTGCAGCGGCTGTTGCCGGTGCTGTGCCAGGACCATGGCCTGACCCCGGACCAAGTGGTGGCTA
TCGAGACGTCTAGACCAGCCAGGACAGAAATGCCTCGACTTCGCTGCTACCCAAGGTTGCCGGGTGACGC
ACACCGTGGAAACGGATGAAGGCACGAACCCAGTGGACATAAGCCTGTTCGGTTCGTAAGCTGTAATGCA
AGTAGCGTATGCGCTCACGCAACTGGTCCAGAACCTTGACCGAACGCAGCGGTGGTAACGGCGCAGTGGC
GGTTTTCATGGCTTGTTATGACTGTTTTTTTGGGGTACAGTCTATGCCTCGGGCATCCAAGCAGCAAGCG
CGTTACGCCGTGGGTCGATGTTTGATGTTATGGAGCAGCAACGATGTTACGCAGCAGGGCAGTCGCCCTA
AAACAAAGTTAAACATTATGAGGGAAGCGGTGATCGCCGAAGTATCGACTCAACTATCAGAGGTAGTTGG
CGTCATCGAGCGCCATCTCGAACCGACGTTGCTGGCCGTACATTTGTACGGCTCCGCAGTGGATGGCGGC
CTGAAGCCACACAGTGATATTGATTTGCTGGTTACGGTGACCGTAAGGCTTGATGAAACAACGCGGCGAG
CTTTGATCAACGACCTTTTGGAAACTTCGGCTTCCCCTGGAGAGAGCGAGATTCTCCGCGCTGTAGAAGT
CACCATTGTTGTGCACGACGACATCATTCCGTGGCGTTATCCAGCTAAGCGCGAACTGCAATTTGGAGAA
TGGCAGCGCAATGACATTCTTGCAGGTATCTTCGAGCCAGCCACGATCGACATTGATCTGGCTATCTTGC
TGACAAAAGCAAGAGAACATAGCGTTGCCTTGGTAGGTCCAGCGGCGGAGGAACTCTTTGATCCGGTTCC
TGAACAGGATCTATTTGAGGCGCTAAATGAAACCTTAACGCTATGGAACTCGCCGCCCGACTGGGCTGGC
GATGAGCGAAATGTAGTGCTTACGTTGTCCCGCATTTGGTACAGCGCAGTAACCGGCAAAATCGCGCCGA
AGGATGTCGCTGCCGACTGGGCAATGGAGCGCCTGCCGGCCCAGTATCAGCCCGTCATACTTGAAGCTAG
ACAGGCTTATCTTGGACAAGAAGAAGATCGCTTGGCCTCGCGCGCAGATCAGTTGGAAGAATTTGTCCAC
TACGTGAAAGGCGAGATCACCAAGGTAGTCGGCAAATAACCCTCGAGCCACCCATGACCAAAATCCCTTA
ACGTGAGTTACGCGTCGTTCCACTGAGCGTCAGACCCCGTAGAAAAGATCAAAGGATCTTCTTGAGATCC
TTTTTTTCTGCGCGTAATCTGCTGCTTGCAAACAAAAAAACCACCGCTACCAGCGGTGGTTTGTTTGCCG
GATCAAGAGCTACCAACTCTTTTTCCGAAGGTAACTGGCTTCAGCAGAGCGCAGATACCAAATACTGTCC
TTCTAGTGTAGCCGTAGTTAGGCCACCACTTCAAGAACTCTGTAGCACCGCCTACATACCTCGCTCTGCT
AATCCTGTTACCAGTGGCTGCTGCCAGTGGCGATAAGTCGTGTCTTACCGGGTTGGACTCAAGACGATAG
TTACCGGATAAGGCGCAGCGGTCGGGCTGAACGGGGGGTTCGTGCACACAGCCCAGCTTGGAGCGAACGA
CCTACACCGAACTGAGATACCTACAGCGTGAGCATTGAGAAAGCGCCACGCTTCCCGAAGGGAGAAAGGC
GGACAGGTATCCGGTAAGCGGCAGGGTCGGAACAGGAGAGCGCACGAGGGAGCTTCCAGGGGGAAACGCC
TGGTATCTTTATAGTCCTGTCGGGTTTCGCCACCTCTGACTTGAGCGTCGATTTTTGTGATGCTCGTCAG
GGGGGCGGAGCCTATGGAAAAACGCCAGCAACGCGGCCTTTTTACGGTTCCTGGCCTTTTGCTGGCCTTT
TGCTCACATGTTCTTTCCTGCGTTATCCCCTGATTCTGTGGATAACCGTATTACCGCCTTTGAGTGAGCT
GATACCGCTCGCCGCAGCCGAACGACCGAGCGCAGCGAGTCAGTGAGCGAGGAAGCGGAAGAGCGCCCAA
TACGCAAACCGCCTCTCCCCGCGCGTTGGCCGATTCATTAATGCAGCTGGCACGACAGGTTTCCCGACTG
GAAAGCGGGCAGTGAGCGCAACGCAATTAATACGCGTACCGCTAGCCAGGAAGAGTTTGTAGAAACGCAA
AAAGGCCATCCGTCAGGATGGCCTTCTGCTTAGTTTGATGCCTGGCAGTTTATGGCGGGCGTCCTGCCCG
CCACCCTCCGGGCCGTTGCTTCACAACGTTCAAATCCGCTCCCGGCGGATTTGTCCTACTCAGGAGAGCG
TTCACCGACAAACAACAGATAAAACGAAAGGCCCAGTCTTCCGACTGAGCCTTTCGTTTTATTTGATGCC
TGGCAGTTCCCTACTCTCGCGTTAACGCTAGCATGG
Features (pLannotate 1.2.2; 8 found; start..end, strand, type, name):
      3..39      -  CDS            lacZα (fragment): LacZα fragment of β-galactosidase; lacZ fragment
    596..619     +  promoter       Pc promoter (fragment): intI1 (promoter lies within the coding sequence); class 1 integron promoter
    795..851     +  CDS            GmR (fragment): gentamycin acetyltransferase; aacC1; confers resistance to gentamycin
    858..1649    +  CDS            SmR: aminoglycoside adenylyltransferase (Murphy, 1985); aadA; confers resistance to spectinomycin and streptomycin
   1742..2330    +  rep_origin     ori: high-copy-number ColE1/pMB1/pBR322/pUC origin of replication
   2513..2605    +  CDS            lacI (fragment): lac repressor; lacI; The lac repressor binds to the lac operator to inhibit transcription in E. coli. This inhibition can be relieved by adding lactose or isopropyl-β-D-thiogalactopyranoside (IPTG).
   2660..2687    -  terminator     rrnB T2 terminator: transcription terminator T2 from the E. coli rrnB gene
   2819..2862    +  terminator     rrnB T1 terminator: Escherichia coli rrnB; transcription terminator T1 from the E. coli rrnB gene
