[The description below was written by a language model from this plasmid's Addgene catalogue record and pLannotate feature annotations shown in this document.]
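Description:
pFUSB4_CGAC is a small (about 2.9 kb) intermediate array plasmid for Golden Gate assembly of TAL effector nucleases, built on the pFUS_B4 backbone. Its insert is a synthetic, pre-assembled block of four TALE repeats carrying the repeat-variable diresidues HD, NN, NI and HD. Under the standard TALE code these specify C, G, A and C respectively, which explains the plasmid name. The depositor notes that it was made by Golden Gate cloning, and the associated work concerns a simplified 15-RVD GoldyTALEN design for in vivo genome engineering. This suggests the plasmid belongs to a set of ready-made repeat blocks that shorten TALEN construction, although the record does not describe the library explicitly.

The feature table shows only bacterial maintenance elements. These are a high-copy ColE1/pUC-type origin, an aadA (SmR) gene conferring spectinomycin/streptomycin resistance that lies downstream of a class 1 integron Pc promoter fragment, and rrnB T1 and T2 terminators. Short remnants of lacZα, lacI and a gentamicin resistance gene are also present; the lacZα fragment is probably left over from a screening cassette displaced when the repeats were inserted. The TALE repeat array itself was not annotated by the automated tool and presumably lies in the unannotated region. Although catalogued as a mammalian expression/TALEN vector, the plasmid shows no eukaryotic promoter, nuclease domain or polyadenylation signal. It is therefore best regarded as a cloning intermediate whose repeat block is transferred, together with other array pieces and a last-repeat module, into a final TALEN expression backbone.
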