Addgene plasmid #48465: pFUSB4_CGAC
Depositing lab: Stephen Ekker. Depositing organization: Mayo Foundation for Medical Education and Research. Publication: High Efficiency In Vivo Genome Engineering with a Simplified 15-RVD GoldyTALEN Design. Ma AC, Lee HB, Clark KJ, Ekker SC. PLoS One. 2013 May 29;8(5):e65259. doi: 10.1371/journal.pone.0065259. Print 2013. PubMed 23734242.
Backbone
  Vector backbone: pFUS_B4
  Vector type: Mammalian Expression, TALEN
Growth in bacteria
  Bacterial resistance: Spectinomycin, 50 μg/mL
  Growth temperature: 37°C
  Growth strain: Top10
  Copy number: Unknown
Gene/Insert
  Gene/Insert name: RVD sequence: HD NN NI HD
  Species: Synthetic
  Cloning method: Unknown
  Sequencing primers: 5′ ttgatgcctggcagttccct; 3′ cgaaccgaacaggcttatgt
Terms and licenses: Academic/Nonprofit Terms; Industry Terms: Not Available to Industry
Depositor comments: Plasmid was created using Golden Gate cloning.
How to cite: pFUSB4_CGAC was a gift from Stephen Ekker (Addgene plasmid # 48465 ; http://n2t.net/addgene:48465 ; RRID:Addgene_48465)
