>Addgene plasmid #48465 | pFUSB4_CGAC | addgene partial sequence | sequence record 70870 | pCR8_F1 5'-ttgatgcctggcagttccct-3'
TCACGACGTTGTAAAACGACGGCCAGTCTTAAGCGTCTCATGGCCTGACCCCGGACCAAGTGGTGGCTAT
CGCCAGCCACGATGGCGGCAAGCAAGCGCTCGAAACGGTGCAGCGGCTGTTGCCGGTGCTGTGCCAGGAC
CATGGCCTGACCCCGGACCAAGTGGTGGCTATCGCCAGCAACAATGGCGGCAAGCAAGCGCTCGAAACGG
TGCAGCGGCTGTTGCCGGTGCTGTGCCAGGACCATGGCCTGACCCCGGACCAAGTGGTGGCTATCGCCAG
CAACATTGGCGGCAAGCAAGCGCTCGAAACGGTGCAGCGGCTGTTGCCGGTGCTGTGCCAGGACCATGGC
CTGACTCCGGACCAAGTGGTGGCTATCGCCAGCCACGATGGCGGCAAGCAAGCGCTCGAAACGGTGCAGC
GGCTGTTGCCGGTGCTGTGCCAGGACCATGGCCTGACCCCGGACCAAGTGGTGGCTATCGAGACGTCTAG
ACCAGCCAGGACAGAAATGCCTCGACTTCGCTGCTACCCAAGGTTGCCGGGTGACGCACACCGTGGAAAC
GGATGAAGGCACGAACCCAGTGGACATAAGCCTGTTCGGTTCGTAAGCTGTAATGCAAGTAGCGTATGCG
CTCACGCAACTGGTCCAGAACCTTGACCGAACGCAGCGGTGGTAACGGCGCAGTGGCGGTTTTCATGGCT
TGTTATGACTGTTTTTTTGGGGTACAGTCTATGCCTCGGGCATCCAAGCAGCAAGCGCGTTACGCCGTGG
GTCGATGTTTGATGTTATGGAGCAGCAACGATGTTACGCAGCA
